>Addgene plasmid #141374 | pLVX-EF1alpha-SARS-CoV-2-nsp8-2xStrep-IRES-Puro | addgene full sequence | sequence record 288076 | Addgene NGS Result
TGGAAGGGCTAATTCACTCCCAAAGAAGACAAGATATCCTTGATCTGTGGATCTACCACACACAAGGCTA
CTTCCCTGATTAGCAGAACTACACACCAGGGCCAGGGGTCAGATATCCACTGACCTTTGGATGGTGCTAC
AAGCTAGTACCAGTTGAGCCAGATAAGGTAGAAGAGGCCAATAAAGGAGAGAACACCAGCTTGTTACACC
CTGTGAGCCTGCATGGGATGGATGACCCGGAGAGAGAAGTGTTAGAGTGGAGGTTTGACAGCCGCCTAGC
ATTTCATCACGTGGCCCGAGAGCTGCATCCGGAGTACTTCAAGAACTGCTGATATCGAGCTTGCTACAAG
GGACTTTCCGCTGGGGACTTTCCAGGGAGGCGTGGCCTGGGCGGGACTGGGGAGTGGCGAGCCCTCAGAT
CCTGCATATAAGCAGCTGCTTTTTGCCTGTACTGGGTCTCTCTGGTTAGACCAGATCTGAGCCTGGGAGC
TCTCTGGCTAACTAGGGAACCCACTGCTTAAGCCTCAATAAAGCTTGCCTTGAGTGCTTCAAGTAGTGTG
TGCCCGTCTGTTGTGTGACTCTGGTAACTAGAGATCCCTCAGACCCTTTTAGTCAGTGTGGAAAATCTCT
AGCAGTGGCGCCCGAACAGGGACTTGAAAGCGAAAGGGAAACCAGAGGAGCTCTCTCGACGCAGGACTCG
GCTTGCTGAAGCGCGCACGGCAAGAGGCGAGGGGCGGCGACTGGTGAGTACGCCAAAAATTTTGACTAGC
GGAGGCTAGAAGGAGAGAGATGGGTGCGAGAGCGTCAGTATTAAGCGGGGGAGAATTAGATCGCGATGGG
AAAAAATTCGGTTAAGGCCAGGGGGAAAGAAAAAATATAAATTAAAACATATAGTATGGGCAAGCAGGGA
GCTAGAACGATTCGCAGTTAATCCTGGCCTGTTAGAAACATCAGAAGGCTGTAGACAAATACTGGGACAG
CTACAACCATCCCTTCAGACAGGATCAGAAGAACTTAGATCATTATATAATACAGTAGCAACCCTCTATT
GTGTGCATCAAAGGATAGAGATAAAAGACACCAAGGAAGCTTTAGACAAGATAGAGGAAGAGCAAAACAA
AAGTAAGACCACCGCACAGCAAGCGGCCGGCCGCTGATCTTCAGACCTGGAGGAGGAGATATGAGGGACA
ATTGGAGAAGTGAATTATATAAATATAAAGTAGTAAAAATTGAACCATTAGGAGTAGCACCCACCAAGGC
AAAGAGAAGAGTGGTGCAGAGAGAAAAAAGAGCAGTGGGAATAGGAGCTTTGTTCCTTGGGTTCTTGGGA
GCAGCAGGAAGCACTATGGGCGCAGCGTCAATGACGCTGACGGTACAGGCCAGACAATTATTGTCTGGTA
TAGTGCAGCAGCAGAACAATTTGCTGAGGGCTATTGAGGCGCAACAGCATCTGTTGCAACTCACAGTCTG
GGGCATCAAGCAGCTCCAGGCAAGAATCCTGGCTGTGGAAAGATACCTAAAGGATCAACAGCTCCTGGGG
ATTTGGGGTTGCTCTGGAAAACTCATTTGCACCACTGCTGTGCCTTGGAATGCTAGTTGGAGTAATAAAT
CTCTGGAACAGATTTGGAATCACACGACCTGGATGGAGTGGGACAGAGAAATTAACAATTACACAAGCTT
AATACACTCCTTAATTGAAGAATCGCAAAACCAGCAAGAAAAGAATGAACAAGAATTATTGGAATTAGAT
AAATGGGCAAGTTTGTGGAATTGGTTTAACATAACAAATTGGCTGTGGTATATAAAATTATTCATAATGA
TAGTAGGAGGCTTGGTAGGTTTAAGAATAGTTTTTGCTGTACTTTCTATAGTGAATAGAGTTAGGCAGGG
ATATTCACCATTATCGTTTCAGACCCACCTCCCAACCCCGAGGGGACCCGACAGGCCCGAAGGAATAGAA
GAAGAAGGTGGAGAGAGAGACAGAGACAGATCCATTCGATTAGTGAACGGATCTCGACGGTATCGCCTTT
AAAAGAAAAGGGGGGATTGGGGGGTACAGTGCAGGGGAAAGAATAGTAGACATAATAGCAACAGACATAC
AAACTAAAGAATTACAAAAACAAATTACAAAAATTCAAAATTTTCGGGTTTATTACAGGGACAGCAGAGA
TCCAGTTTATCGATGAGTAATTCATACAAAAGGACTCGCCCCTGCCTTGGGGAATCCCAGGGACCGTCGT
TAAACTCCCACTAACGTAGAACCCAGAGATCGCTGCGTTCCCGCCCCCTCACCCGCCCGCTCTCGTCATC
ACTGAGGTGGAGAAGAGCATGCGTGAGGCTCCGGTGCCCGTCAGTGGGCAGAGCGCACATCGCCCACAGT
CCCCGAGAAGTTGGGGGGAGGGGTCGGCAATTGAACCGGTGCCTAGAGAAGGTGGCGCGGGGTAAACTGG
GAAAGTGATGTCGTGTACTGGCTCCGCCTTTTTCCCGAGGGTGGGGGAGAACCGTATATAAGTGCAGTAG
TCGCCGTGAACGTTCTTTTTCGCAACGGGTTTGCCGCCAGAACACAGGTAAGTGCCGTGTGTGGTTCCCG
CGGGCCTGGCCTCTTTACGGGTTATGGCCCTTGCGTGCCTTGAATTACTTCCACGCCCCTGGCTGCAGTA
CGTGATTCTTGATCCCGAGCTTCGGGTTGGAAGTGGGTGGGAGAGTTCGAGGCCTTGCGCTTAAGGAGCC
CCTTCGCCTCGTGCTTGAGTTGAGGCCTGGCTTGGGCGCTGGGGCCGCCGCGTGCGAATCTGGTGGCACC
TTCGCGCCTGTCTCGCTGCTTTCGATAAGTCTCTAGCCATTTAAAATTTTTGATGACCTGCTGCGACGCT
TTTTTTCTGGCAAGATAGTCTTGTAAATGCGGGCCAAGATCTGCACACTGGTATTTCGGTTTTTGGGGCC
GCGGGCGGCGACGGGGCCCGTGCGTCCCAGCGCACATGTTCGGCGAGGCGGGGCCTGCGAGCGCGGCCAC
CGAGAATCGGACGGGGGTAGTCTCAAGCTGGCCGGCCTGCTCTGGTGCCTGGCCTCGCGCCGCCGTGTAT
CGCCCCGCCCTGGGCGGCAAGGCTGGCCCGGTCGGCACCAGTTGCGTGAGCGGAAAGATGGCCGCTTCCC
GGCCCTGCTGCAGGGAGCTCAAAATGGAGGACGCGGCGCTCGGGAGAGCGGGCGGGTGAGTCACCCACAC
AAAGGAAAAGGGCCTTTCCGTCCTCAGCCGTCGCTTCATGTGACTCCACGGAGTACCGGGCGCCGTCCAG
GCACCTCGATTAGTTCTCGAGCTTTTGGAGTACGTCGTCTTTAGGTTGGGGGGAGGGGTTTTATGCGATG
GAGTTTCCCCACACTGAGTGGGTGGAGACTGAAGTTAGGCCAGCTTGGCACTTGATGTAATTCTCCTTGG
AATTTGCCCTTTTTGAGTTTGGATCTTGGTTCATTCTCAAGCCTCAGACAGTGGTTCAAAGTTTTTTTCT
TCCATTTCAGGTGTCGTGAGGATCTATTTCCGGTGAATTCGCCGCCACCATGGCAATCGCATCTGAATTT
TCTAGTCTCCCCTCCTATGCAGCGTTTGCAACTGCCCAGGAGGCATACGAGCAGGCTGTTGCGAACGGCG
ACTCCGAAGTGGTGCTGAAGAAGCTGAAAAAGTCTCTGAACGTCGCAAAATCCGAGTTTGATAGAGATGC
AGCAATGCAAAGAAAGCTGGAGAAAATGGCAGATCAAGCTATGACACAAATGTACAAGCAGGCCCGCTCA
GAGGATAAACGAGCTAAAGTTACCTCCGCAATGCAAACTATGCTGTTCACCATGCTGAGAAAGCTGGACA
ACGACGCGCTGAACAATATAATTAATAATGCGCGGGACGGGTGCGTACCCTTGAATATTATTCCCCTTAC
GACTGCCGCGAAGCTCATGGTTGTCATACCAGATTATAACACTTACAAGAATACGTGTGATGGTACGACG
TTCACTTATGCGTCTGCATTGTGGGAAATTCAGCAAGTGGTAGACGCTGATTCCAAGATAGTACAGTTGT
CCGAGATTAGCATGGACAACAGTCCCAATCTCGCTTGGCCTCTGATCGTTACCGCATTGAGGGCTAACAG
CGCAGTCAAACTGCAGCTCGAAGGCGGCGGGGGATGGAGCCATCCACAATTCGAGAAAGGCGGTGGTTCA
GGAGGAGGTAGCGGGGGTGGATCATGGTCACATCCGCAGTTTGAAAAGTAAGGATCCCGCCCCTCTCCCT
CCCCCCCCCCTAACGTTACTGGCCGAAGCCGCTTGGAATAAGGCCGGTGTGCGTTTGTCTATATGTTATT
TTCCACCATATTGCCGTCTTTTGGCAATGTGAGGGCCCGGAAACCTGGCCCTGTCTTCTTGACGAGCATT
CCTAGGGGTCTTTCCCCTCTCGCCAAAGGAATGCAAGGTCTGTTGAATGTCGTGAAGGAAGCAGTTCCTC
TGGAAGCTTCTTGAAGACAAACAACGTCTGTAGCGACCCTTTGCAGGCAGCGGAACCCCCCACCTGGCGA
CAGGTGCCTCTGCGGCCAAAAGCCACGTGTATAAGATACACCTGCAAAGGCGGCACAACCCCAGTGCCAC
GTTGTGAGTTGGATAGTTGTGGAAAGAGTCAAATGGCTCTCCTCAAGCGTATTCAACAAGGGGCTGAAGG
ATGCCCAGAAGGTACCCCATTGTATGGGATCTGATCTGGGGCCTCGGTGCACATGCTTTACATGTGTTTA
GTCGAGGTTAAAAAAACGTCTAGGCCCCCCGAACCACGGGGACGTGGTTTTCCTTTGAAAAACACGATGA
TAAGCTTGCCACAACCCACAAGGAGACGACCTTCCATGACCGAGTACAAGCCCACGGTGCGCCTCGCCAC
CCGCGACGACGTCCCCCGGGCCGTACGCACCCTCGCCGCCGCGTTCGCCGACTACCCCGCCACGCGCCAC
ACCGTCGACCCGGACCGCCACATCGAGCGGGTCACCGAGCTGCAAGAACTCTTCCTCACGCGCGTCGGGC
TCGACATCGGCAAGGTGTGGGTCGCGGACGACGGCGCCGCGGTGGCGGTCTGGACCACGCCGGAGAGCGT
CGAAGCGGGGGCGGTGTTCGCCGAGATCGGCCCGCGCATGGCCGAGTTGAGCGGTTCCCGGCTGGCCGCG
CAGCAACAGATGGAAGGCCTCCTGGCGCCGCACCGGCCCAAGGAGCCCGCGTGGTTCCTGGCCACCGTCG
GCGTCTCGCCCGACCACCAGGGCAAGGGTCTGGGCAGCGCCGTCGTGCTCCCCGGAGTGGAGGCGGCCGA
GCGCGCCGGGGTGCCCGCCTTCCTGGAGACCTCCGCGCCCCGCAACCTCCCCTTCTACGAGCGGCTCGGC
TTCACCGTCACCGCCGACGTCGAGGTGCCCGAAGGACCGCGCACCTGGTGCATGACCCGCAAGCCCGGTG
CCTAGACGCGTCTGGAACAATCAACCTCTGGATTACAAAATTTGTGAAAGATTGACTGGTATTCTTAACT
ATGTTGCTCCTTTTACGCTATGTGGATACGCTGCTTTAATGCCTTTGTATCATGCTATTGCTTCCCGTAT
GGCTTTCATTTTCTCCTCCTTGTATAAATCCTGGTTGCTGTCTCTTTATGAGGAGTTGTGGCCCGTTGTC
AGGCAACGTGGCGTGGTGTGCACTGTGTTTGCTGACGCAACCCCCACTGGTTGGGGCATTGCCACCACCT
GTCAGCTCCTTTCCGGGACTTTCGCTTTCCCCCTCCCTATTGCCACGGCGGAACTCATCGCCGCCTGCCT
TGCCCGCTGCTGGACAGGGGCTCGGCTGTTGGGCACTGACAATTCCGTGGTGTTGTCGGGGAAGCTGACG
TCCTTTCCATGGCTGCTCGCCTGTGTTGCCACCTGGATTCTGCGCGGGACGTCCTTCTGCTACGTCCCTT
CGGCCCTCAATCCAGCGGACCTTCCTTCCCGCGGCCTGCTGCCGGCTCTGCGGCCTCTTCCGCGTCTTCG
CCTTCGCCCTCAGACGAGTCGGATCTCCCTTTGGGCCGCCTCCCCGCCTGGAATTAATTCTGCAGTCGAG
ACCTAGAAAAACATGGAGCAATCACAAGTAGCAATACAGCAGCTACCAATGCTGATTGTGCCTGGCTAGA
AGCACAAGAGGAGGAGGAGGTGGGTTTTCCAGTCACACCTCAGGTACCTTTAAGACCAATGACTTACAAG
GCAGCTGTAGATCTTAGCCACTTTTTAAAAGAAAAGAGGGGACTGGAAGGGCTAATTCACTCCCAACGAA
GACAAGATATCCTTGATCTGTGGATCTACCACACACAAGGCTACTTCCCTGATTAGCAGAACTACACACC
AGGGCCAGGGGTCAGATATCCACTGACCTTTGGATGGTGCTACAAGCTAGTACCAGTTGAGCCAGATAAG
GTAGAAGAGGCCAATAAAGGAGAGAACACCAGCTTGTTACACCCTGTGAGCCTGCATGGGATGGATGACC
CGGAGAGAGAAGTGTTAGAGTGGAGGTTTGACAGCCGCCTAGCATTTCATCACGTGGCCCGAGAGCTGCA
TCCGGAGTACTTCAAGAACTGCTGATATCGAGCTTGCTACAAGGGACTTTCCGCTGGGGACTTTCCAGGG
AGGCGTGGCCTGGGCGGGACTGGGGAGTGGCGAGCCCTCAGATCCTGCATATAAGCAGCTGCTTTTTGCC
TGTACTGGGTCTCTCTGGTTAGACCAGATCTGAGCCTGGGAGCTCTCTGGCTAACTAGGGAACCCACTGC
TTAAGCCTCAATAAAGCTTGCCTTGAGTGCTTCAAGTAGTGTGTGCCCGTCTGTTGTGTGACTCTGGTAA
CTAGAGATCCCTCAGACCCTTTTAGTCAGTGTGGAAAATCTCTAGCAGTAGTAGTTCATGTCATCTTATT
ATTCAGTATTTATAACTTGCAAAGAAATGAATATCAGAGAGTGAGAGGCCTTGACATTGCTAGCGTTTAC
CGTCGACCTCTAGCTAGAGCTTGGCGTAATCATGGTCATAGCTGTTTCCTGTGTGAAATTGTTATCCGCT
CACAATTCCACACAACATACGAGCCGGAAGCATAAAGTGTAAAGCCTGGGGTGCCTAATGAGTGAGCTAA
CTCACATTAATTGCGTTGCGCTCACTGCCCGCTTTCCAGTCGGGAAACCTGTCGTGCCAGCTGCATTAAT
GAATCGGCCAACGCGCGGGGAGAGGCGGTTTGCGTATTGGGCGCTCTTCCGCTTCCTCGCTCACTGACTC
GCTGCGCTCGGTCGTTCGGCTGCGGCGAGCGGTATCAGCTCACTCAAAGGCGGTAATACGGTTATCCACA
GAATCAGGGGATAACGCAGGAAAGAACATGTGAGCAAAAGGCCAGCAAAAGGCCAGGAACCGTAAAAAGG
CCGCGTTGCTGGCGTTTTTCCATAGGCTCCGCCCCCCTGACGAGCATCACAAAAATCGACGCTCAAGTCA
GAGGTGGCGAAACCCGACAGGACTATAAAGATACCAGGCGTTTCCCCCTGGAAGCTCCCTCGTGCGCTCT
CCTGTTCCGACCCTGCCGCTTACCGGATACCTGTCCGCCTTTCTCCCTTCGGGAAGCGTGGCGCTTTCTC
ATAGCTCACGCTGTAGGTATCTCAGTTCGGTGTAGGTCGTTCGCTCCAAGCTGGGCTGTGTGCACGAACC
CCCCGTTCAGCCCGACCGCTGCGCCTTATCCGGTAACTATCGTCTTGAGTCCAACCCGGTAAGACACGAC
TTATCGCCACTGGCAGCAGCCACTGGTAACAGGATTAGCAGAGCGAGGTATGTAGGCGGTGCTACAGAGT
TCTTGAAGTGGTGGCCTAACTACGGCTACACTAGAAGAACAGTATTTGGTATCTGCGCTCTGCTGAAGCC
AGTTACCTTCGGAAAAAGAGTTGGTAGCTCTTGATCCGGCAAACAAACCACCGCTGGTAGCGGTGGTTTT
TTTGTTTGCAAGCAGCAGATTACGCGCAGAAAAAAAGGATCTCAAGAAGATCCTTTGATCTTTTCTACGG
GGTCTGACGCTCAGTGGAACGAAAACTCACGTTAAGGGATTTTGGTCATGAGATTATCAAAAAGGATCTT
CACCTAGATCCTTTTAAATTAAAAATGAAGTTTTAAATCAATCTAAAGTATATATGAGTAAACTTGGTCT
GACAGTTACCAATGCTTAATCAGTGAGGCACCTATCTCAGCGATCTGTCTATTTCGTTCATCCATAGTTG
CCTGACTCCCCGTCGTGTAGATAACTACGATACGGGAGGGCTTACCATCTGGCCCCAGTGCTGCAATGAT
ACCGCGAGACCCACGCTCACCGGCTCCAGATTTATCAGCAATAAACCAGCCAGCCGGAAGGGCCGAGCGC
AGAAGTGGTCCTGCAACTTTATCCGCCTCCATCCAGTCTATTAATTGTTGCCGGGAAGCTAGAGTAAGTA
GTTCGCCAGTTAATAGTTTGCGCAACGTTGTTGCCATTGCTACAGGCATCGTGGTGTCACGCTCGTCGTT
TGGTATGGCTTCATTCAGCTCCGGTTCCCAACGATCAAGGCGAGTTACATGATCCCCCATGTTGTGCAAA
AAAGCGGTTAGCTCCTTCGGTCCTCCGATCGTTGTCAGAAGTAAGTTGGCCGCAGTGTTATCACTCATGG
TTATGGCAGCACTGCATAATTCTCTTACTGTCATGCCATCCGTAAGATGCTTTTCTGTGACTGGTGAGTA
CTCAACCAAGTCATTCTGAGAATAGTGTATGCGGCGACCGAGTTGCTCTTGCCCGGCGTCAATACGGGAT
AATACCGCGCCACATAGCAGAACTTTAAAAGTGCTCATCATTGGAAAACGTTCTTCGGGGCGAAAACTCT
CAAGGATCTTACCGCTGTTGAGATCCAGTTCGATGTAACCCACTCGTGCACCCAACTGATCTTCAGCATC
TTTTACTTTCACCAGCGTTTCTGGGTGAGCAAAAACAGGAAGGCAAAATGCCGCAAAAAAGGGAATAAGG
GCGACACGGAAATGTTGAATACTCATACTCTTCCTTTTTCAATATTATTGAAGCATTTATCAGGGTTATT
GTCTCATGAGCGGATACATATTTGAATGTATTTAGAAAAATAAACAAATAGGGGTTCCGCGCACATTTCC
CCGAAAAGTGCCACCTGACGTCGACGGATCGGGAGATCAACTTGTTTATTGCAGCTTATAATGGTTACAA
ATAAAGCAATAGCATCACAAATTTCACAAATAAAGCATTTTTTTCACTGCATTCTAGTTGTGGTTTGTCC
AAACTCATCAATGTATCTTATCATGTCTGGATCAACTGGATAACTCAAGCTAACCAAAATCATCCCAAAC
TTCCCACCCCATACCCTATTACCACTGCCAATTACCTGTGGTTTCATTTACTCTAAACCTGTGATTCCTC
TGAATTATTTTCATTTTAAAGAAATTGTATTTGTTAAATATGTACTACAAACTTAGTAGT
Features (pLannotate 1.2.2; 24 found; start..end, strand, type, name):
    377..634     +  LTR            5' LTR (truncated): truncated 5' long terminal repeat (LTR) from HIV-1
    681..806     +  misc_feature   HIV-1 Ψ: packaging signal of human immunodeficiency virus type 1
    790..1128    +  CDS            HIV-1 gag (fragment): gag protein from human immunodeficiency virus 1; gag
   1303..1536    +  misc_feature   RRE: The Rev response element (RRE) of HIV-1 allows for Rev-dependent mRNA export from the nucleus to the cytoplasm.
   1913..2013    +  CDS            Rev (fragment): human immunodeficiency virus 1 (HIV-1) Rev protein; rev; enhances nuclear export of unspliced and incompletely spliced viral mRNAs
   2028..2143    +  misc_feature   cPPT/CTS: central polypurine tract and central termination sequence of HIV-1 (lacking the first T)
   2356..2567    +  promoter       EF-1α core promoter: core promoter for human elongation factor EF-1α
   2568..2681    +  intron         EF-1α intron A (fragment): intron upstream of the start codon of human EF-1α
   3307..3510    +  intron         EF-1α intron A: truncated intron upstream of the start codon of human EF-1α
   3541..4146    +  CDS            R1A_SARS2 (fragment): Experimental evidence at protein level: Swiss-Prot protein existence level 1. [Non-structural protein 10]: Plays a pivotal role in viral transcription by stimulating both nsp14 3'-5' exoribonuclease and nsp16 2'-O-methyltransferase activities. Therefore plays an essential role in viral mRNAs cap methylation. From Severe acute respiratory syndrome coronavirus 2 (2019-nCoV) (SARS-CoV-2).
   4371..4833    +  misc_feature   IRES: internal ribosome entry site (IRES) of the encephalomyocarditis virus (EMCV)
   4866..5463    +  CDS            PuroR (fragment): puromycin N-acetyltransferase; pac from Streptomyces alboniger; confers resistance to puromycin
   5479..6067    +  misc_feature   WPRE: woodchuck hepatitis virus posttranscriptional regulatory element
   6084..6602    +  CDS            nef (fragment): NEF_HV1BR - Experimental evidence at protein level: Swiss-Prot protein existence level 1. Extracellular Nef protein targets CD4(+) T-lymphocytes for apoptosis by interacting with CXCR4 surface receptors (PubMed:14990729). From Human immunodeficiency virus type 1 group M subtype B (isolate BRU/LAI) (HIV-1).
   6650..6907    +  LTR            5' LTR (truncated): truncated 5' long terminal repeat (LTR) from HIV-1
   7059..7075    -  protein_bind   lac operator: The lac repressor binds to the lac operator to inhibit transcription in E. coli. This inhibition can be relieved by adding lactose or isopropyl-β-D-thiogalactopyranoside (IPTG). lac repressor encoded by lacI
   7083..7113    -  promoter       lac promoter: promoter for the E. coli lac operon
   7128..7149    -  protein_bind   CAP binding site: CAP binding activates transcription in the presence of cAMP. E. coli catabolite activator protein
   7162..7254    -  CDS            lacI (fragment): lac repressor; lacI; The lac repressor binds to the lac operator to inhibit transcription in E. coli. This inhibition can be relieved by adding lactose or isopropyl-β-D-thiogalactopyranoside (IPTG).
   7437..8025    -  rep_origin     ori: high-copy-number ColE1/pMB1/pBR322/pUC origin of replication
   8196..9056    -  CDS            AmpR: β-lactamase; bla; confers resistance to ampicillin, carbenicillin, and related antibiotics
   9057..9161    -  promoter       AmpR promoter: bla
   9209..9343    +  polyA_signal   SV40 poly(A) signal: SV40 polyadenylation signal
   9510..329     +  CDS            nef (fragment) (across the origin): NEF_HV1BR - Experimental evidence at protein level: Swiss-Prot protein existence level 1. Extracellular Nef protein targets CD4(+) T-lymphocytes for apoptosis by interacting with CXCR4 surface receptors (PubMed:14990729). From Human immunodeficiency virus type 1 group M subtype B (isolate BRU/LAI) (HIV-1).
