[The description below was written by a language model from this plasmid's Addgene catalogue record and pLannotate feature annotations shown in this document.]
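Description:
pLVX-EF1alpha-SARS-CoV-2-nsp8-2xStrep-IRES-Puro is an HIV-1-based lentiviral transfer plasmid built on the Takara pLVX-EF1alpha-IRES-Puro backbone. It is intended both for direct transient expression in mammalian cells and for producing lentivirus for stable transduction. In bacteria it is maintained through a high-copy ColE1/pUC-type origin and an ampicillin resistance gene (β-lactamase with its own promoter). The viral portion is bounded by HIV-1 LTR sequences. It contains the Ψ packaging signal with an adjoining gag fragment, the Rev response element for Rev-dependent nuclear export of the genomic RNA, and the cPPT/CTS element. The short nef and Rev "CDS" hits in the automated annotation are residual HIV-1 sequence adjoining the LTRs and RRE region rather than intact viral genes. An SV40 poly(A) signal and lac promoter/operator remnants lie in the plasmid backbone outside the viral cassette.

The payload is a human codon-optimized coding sequence for SARS-CoV-2 nsp8, a non-structural protein derived from the ORF1ab polyprotein, carrying a C-terminal 2xStrep tag. It is driven by the human EF-1α promoter with its intron A. The feature table identifies this roughly 600 bp insert as a fragment of the replicase polyprotein 1a. The attached functional text about nsp10 is generic to that database entry and does not describe this insert. Downstream, an EMCV IRES allows the puromycin N-acetyltransferase gene to be translated from the same transcript, linking puromycin selection to nsp8 expression. A WPRE enhances transcript accumulation and expression. The Strep tag supports affinity capture of nsp8 with bound host proteins, which fits the deposit's association with a SARS-CoV-2–human protein interaction mapping study.
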