Addgene plasmid #141374: pLVX-EF1alpha-SARS-CoV-2-nsp8-2xStrep-IRES-Puro
Purpose: Lentiviral expression of SARS-CoV-2 protein; transient expression and generate lentivirus
Depositing lab: Nevan Krogan. Depositing organization: University of California, San Francisco (UCSF). Publication: A SARS-CoV-2 protein interaction map reveals targets for drug repurposing. Gordon DE, Jang GM, Bouhaddou M, Xu J, Obernier K, White KM, O'Meara MJ, Rezelj VV, Guo JZ, Swaney DL, Tummino TA, Huttenhain R, Kaake RM, Richards AL, Tutuncuoglu B, Foussard H, Batra J, Haas K, Modak M, Kim M, Haas P, Polacco BJ, Braberg H, Fabius JM, Eckhardt M, Soucheray M, Bennett MJ, Cakir M, McGregor MJ, Li Q, Meyer B, Roesch F, Vallet T, Mac Kain A, Miorin L, Moreno E, Naing ZZC, Zhou Y, Peng S, Shi Y, Zhang Z, Shen W, Kirby IT, Melnyk JE, Chorba JS, Lou K, Dai SA, Barrio-Hernandez I, Memon D, Hernandez-Armenta C, Lyu J, Mathy CJP, Perica T, Pilla KB, Ganesan SJ, Saltzberg DJ, Rakesh R, Liu X, Rosenthal SB, Calviello L, Venkataramanan S, Liboy-Lugo J, Lin Y, Huang XP, Liu Y, Wankowicz SA, Bohn M, Safari M, Ugur FS, Koh C, Savar NS, Tran QD, Shengjuler D, Fletcher SJ, O'Neal MC, Cai Y, Chang JCJ, Broadhurst DJ, Klippsten S, Sharp PP, Wenzell NA, Kuzuoglu-Ozturk D, Wang HY, Trenker R, Young JM, Cavero DA, Hiatt J, Roth TL, Rathore U, Subramanian A, Noack J, Hubert M, Stroud RM, Frankel AD, Rosenberg OS, Verba KA, Agard DA, Ott M, Emerman M, Jura N, von Zastrow M, Verdin E, Ashworth A, Schwartz O, d'Enfert C, Mukherjee S, Jacobson M, Malik HS, Fujimori DG, Ideker T, Craik CS, Floor SN, Fraser JS, Gross JD, Sali A, Roth BL, Ruggero D, Taunton J, Kortemme T, Beltrao P, Vignuzzi M, Garcia-Sastre A, Shokat KM, Shoichet BK, Krogan NJ. Nature. 2020 Jul;583(7816):459-468. doi: 10.1038/s41586-020-2286-9. Epub 2020 Apr 30. PubMed 32353859.
Backbone
  Vector backbone: pLVX-EF1alpha-IRES-Puro
  Backbone manufacturer: Takara Bio
  Backbone size w/o insert (bp): 8825
  Vector type: Mammalian Expression, Lentiviral
  Selectable markers: Puromycin
Growth in bacteria
  Bacterial resistance: Ampicillin, 100 μg/mL
  Growth temperature: 30°C
  Growth strain: NEB Stable
  Copy number: Unknown
Gene/Insert
  Gene/Insert name: SARS-CoV-2-nsp8
  Species: SARS-CoV-2
  Mutation: human codon optimized
  Entrez Gene: ORF1ab (a.k.a. GU280_gp01)
  Promoter: EF1alpha
  Tag / fusion protein: 2xStrep (C terminal on insert)
  Cloning method: Unknown
Terms and licenses: Academic/Nonprofit Terms; Industry Terms
Depositor comments: Please visit https://www.biorxiv.org/content/10.1101/2020.03.22.002386v3 for bioRxiv preprint.
How to cite: pLVX-EF1alpha-SARS-CoV-2-nsp8-2xStrep-IRES-Puro was a gift from Nevan Krogan (Addgene plasmid # 141374 ; http://n2t.net/addgene:141374 ; RRID:Addgene_141374)
