>Addgene plasmid #141374 | pLVX-EF1alpha-SARS-CoV-2-nsp8-2xStrep-IRES-Puro | addgene partial sequence | sequence record 287295 | EF1a-F 5'-TCAAGCCTCAGACAGTGGTTC-3'
TTTCCGGTGAATTCGCCGCCACCATGGCAATCGCATCTGAATTTTCTAGTCTCCCCTCCTATGCAGCGTT
TGCAACTGCCCAGGAGGCATACGAGCAGGCTGTTGCGAACGGCGACTCCGAAGTGGTGCTGAAGAAGCTG
AAAAAGTCTCTGAACGTCGCAAAATCCGAGTTTGATAGAGATGCAGCAATGCAAAGAAAGCTGGAGAAAA
TGGCAGATCAAGCTATGACACAAATGTACAAGCAGGCCCGCTCAGAGGATAAACGAGCTAAAGTTACCTC
CGCAATGCAAACTATGCTGTTCACCATGCTGAGAAAGCTGGACAACGACGCGCTGAACAATATAATTAAT
AATGCGCGGGACGGGTGCGTACCCTTGAATATTATTCCCCTTACGACTGCCGCGAAGCTCATGGTTGTCA
TACCAGATTATAACACTTACAAGAATACGTGTGATGGTACGACGTTCACTTATGCGTCTGCATTGTGGGA
AATTCAGCAAGTGGTAGACGCTGATTCCAAGATAGTACAGTTGTCCGAGATTAGCATGGACAACAGTCCC
AATCTCGCTTGGCCTCTGATCGTTACCGCATTGAGGGCTAACAGCGCAGTCAAACTGCAGCTCGAAGGCG
GCGGGGGATGGAGCCATCCACAATTCGAGAAAGGCGGTGGTTCAGGAGGAGGTAGCGGGGGTGGATCATG
GTCACATCCGCAGTTTGAAAAGTAAGGATCCCGCCCCTCTCCCTCCCCCCCCCCTAACGTTACTGGCCGA
AGCCGCTTGGAATAA
